>Addgene plasmid #52015 | pcDNA3-MAVS-E80M-invitro(KaganD99) | depositor partial sequence | sequence record 80223 | HindIII-XhoI-insert-NotI
AAGCTTGAATTAGATCTCTCGAGATGCCGTTTGCTGAAGACAAGACCTATAAGTATATCTGCCGCAATTT
CAGCAATTTTTGCAATGTGGATGTTGTAGAGATTCTGCCTTACCTGCCCTGCCTCACAGCAAGAGACCAG
GATCGACTGCGGGCCACCTGCACACTCTCAGGGAACCGGGACACCCTCTGGCATCTCTTCAATACCCTTC
AGCGGCGGCCCGGCTGGGTGGAGTACTTCATTGCGGCACTGAGGGGCTGTATGCTAGTTGATCTCGCGGA
CGAAGTGGCCTCTGTCTACGAGAGCTACCAGCCTCGGACCTCGGACCGTCCCCCAGACCCACTGGAGCCA
CCGTCACTTCCTGCTGAGAGGCCAGGGCCCCCCACACCTGCTGCGGCCCACAGCATCCCCTACAACAGCT
GCAGAGAGAAGGAGCCAAGTTACCCCATGCCTGTCCAGGAGACCCAGGCGCCAGAGTCCCCAGGAGAGAA
TTCAGAGCAAGCCCTGCAGACGCTCAGCCCCAGAGCCATCCCAAGGAATCCAGATGGTGGCCCCCTGGAG
TCCTCCTCTGACCTGGCAGCCCTCAGCCCTCTGACCTCCAGCGGGCATCAGGAGAAGGACACAGAACTGG
GCAGTACCCACACAGCAGGTGCGACCTCCAGCCTCACACCATCCCGTGGGCCTGTGTCTCCATCTGTCTC
CTTCCAGCCCCTGGCCCGTTCCACCCCCAGGGCAAGCCGCTTGCCTGGACCCACAGGGTCAGTTGTATCT
ACTGGCACCTCCTTCTCCTCCTCATCCCCTGGCTTGGCCTCTGCAGGGGCTGCAGAGGGTAAACAGGGTG
CAGAGAGTGACCAGGCCGAGCCTATCATCTGCTCCAGTGGGGCAGAGGCACCTGCCAACTCTCTGCCCTC
CAAAGTGCCTACCACCTTGATGCCTGTGAACACAGTGGCCCTGAAAGTGCCTGCCAACCCAGCATCTGTC
AGCACAGTGCCCTCCAAGTTGCCAACTAGCTCAAAGCCCCCTGGTGCAGTGCCTTCTAATGCGCTCACCA
ATCCAGCACCATCCAAATTGCCCATCAACTCAACCCGTGCTGGCATGGTGCCATCCAAAGTGCCTACTAG
CATGGTGCTCACCAAGGTGTCTGCCAGCACAGTCCCCACTGACGGGAGCAGCAGAAATGAGGAGACCCCA
GCAGCTCCAACACCCGCCGGCGCCACTGGAGGCAGCTCAGCCTGGCTAGACAGCAGCTTTGAGAATAGGG
GCCTTGGGTCGGAGCTGAGTAAGCCTGGCGTGCTGGCATCCCAGGTAGACAGCCCGTTCTCGGGCTGCTT
CGAGGATCTTGCCATCAGTGCCAGCACCTCCTTGGGCATGGGGCCCTGCCATGGCCCAGAGGAGAATGAG
TATAAGTCCGAGGGCACCTTTGGGATCCACGTGGCTGAGAACCCCAGCATCCAGCTCCTGGAGGGCAACC
CTGGGCCACCTGCGGACCCGGATGGCGGCCCCAGGCCACAAGCCGACCGGAAGTTCCAGGAGAGGGAGGT
GCCATGCCACAGGCCCTCACCTGGGGCTCTGTGGCTCCAGGTGGCTGTGACAGGGGTGCTGGTAGTCACA
CTCCTGGTGGTGCTGTACCGGCGGCGTCTGCACTAGGCGGCCGC
