>Addgene plasmid #52015 | pcDNA3-MAVS-E80M-invitro(KaganD99) | addgene partial sequence | sequence record 81689 | CMV-F 5'-CGCAAATGGGCGGTAGGCGTG-3'
ACTAGAGAACCCACTGCTTACTGGCTTATCGAAATTAATACGACTCACTATAGGGAGACCCAAGCTTGAA
TTAGATCTCTCGAGATGCCGTTTGCTGAAGACAAGACCTATAAGTATATCTGCCGCAATTTCAGCAATTT
TTGCAATGTGGATGTTGTAGAGATTCTGCCTTACCTGCCCTGCCTCACAGCAAGAGACCAGGATCGACTG
CGGGCCACCTGCACACTCTCAGGGAACCGGGACACCCTCTGGCATCTCTTCAATACCCTTCAGCGGCGGC
CCGGCTGGGTGGAGTACTTCATTGCGGCACTGAGGGGCTGTATGCTAGTTGATCTCGCGGACGAAGTGGC
CTCTGTCTACGAGAGCTACCAGCCTCGGACCTCGGACCGTCCCCCAGACCCACTGGAGCCACCGTCACTT
CCTGCTGAGAGGCCAGGGCCCCCCACACCTGCTGCGGCCCACAGCATCCCCTACAACAGCTGCAGAGAGA
AGGAGCCAAGTTACCCCATGCCTGTCCAGGAGACCCAGGCGCCAGAGTCCCCAGGAGAGAATTCAGAGCA
AGCCCTGCAGACGCTCAGCCCCAGAGCCATCCCAAGGAATCCAGATGGTGGCCCCCTGGAGTCCTCCTCT
GACCTGGCAGCCCTCAGCCCTCTGACCTCCAGCGGGCATCAGGAGAAGGACACAGAACTGGGCAGTACCC
ACACAGCAGGTGCGACCTCCAGCCTCACACCATCCCGTGGGCCTGTGTCTCCATCTGTCTCCTTCCAGCC
CCTGGCCCGTTCCACCCCCAGGGCAAGCCGCTTGCCTGGACCCACAGGGTCAGTTGTATCTACTGGCACC
TCCTTCTCCTCCTCATCCCCTGGCTTGGCCTCTGCAGGGGCTGCAGAGGGTAAACAGGGTGCAGAGAGTG
ACCAGGCCGAGCCTATCATCTGCTCCAGTGGGGCA
