>Addgene plasmid #52015 | pcDNA3-MAVS-E80M-invitro(KaganD99) | addgene partial sequence | sequence record 81745 | BGH-rev 5'-TAGAAGGCACAGTCGAGG-3'
CTATAGAATAGGGCCCTCTAGATGCATGCTCGAGCGGCCGCCTAGTGCAGACGCCGCCGGTACAGCACCA
CCAGGAGTGTGACTACCAGCACCCCTGTCACAGCCACCTGGAGCCACAGAGCCCCAGGTGAGGGCCTGTG
GCATGGCACCTCCCTCTCCTGGAACTTCCGGTCGGCTTGTGGCCTGGGGCCGCCATCCGGGTCCGCAGGT
GGCCCAGGGTTGCCCTCCAGGAGCTGGATGCTGGGGTTCTCAGCCACGTGGATCCCAAAGGTGCCCTCGG
ACTTATACTCATTCTCCTCTGGGCCATGGCAGGGCCCCATGCCCAAGGAGGTGCTGGCACTGATGGCAAG
ATCCTCGAAGCAGCCCGAGAACGGGCTGTCTACCTGGGATGCCAGCACGCCAGGCTTACTCAGCTCCGAC
CCAAGGCCCCTATTCTCAAAGCTGCTGTCTAGCCAGGCTGAGCTGCCTCCAGTGGCGCCGGCGGGTGTTG
GAGCTGCTGGGGTCTCCTCATTTCTGCTGCTCCCGTCAGTGGGGACTGTGCTGGCAGACACCTTGGTGAG
CACCATGCTAGTAGGCACTTTGGATGGCACCATGCCAGCACGGGTTGAGTTGATGGGCAATTTGGATGGT
GCTGGATTGGTGAGCGCATTAGAAGGCACTGCACCAGGGGGCTTTGAGCTAGTTGGCAACTTGGAGGGCA
CTGTGCTGACAGATGCTGGGTTGGCAGGCACTTTCAGGGCCACTGTGTTCACAGGCATCAAGGTGGTAGG
CACTTTGGAGGGCAGAGAGTTGGCAGGTGCCTCTGCCCCACTGGAGCAGATGATAGGCTCGGCCTGGTCA
CTCTCTGCACCCTGTTTACCCTCTGCAGCCCCTGCAGA
