[The description below was written by a language model from this plasmid's Addgene catalogue record.]
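Description:
pcDNA3-MAVS-E80M-invitro(KaganD99) is a mammalian expression plasmid built on the pcDNA3 backbone and carrying the human MAVS coding sequence with a single point mutation that changes glutamate 80 to methionine. It is maintained as a high-copy plasmid in E. coli under ampicillin selection. No feature table accompanies the record, so the regulatory elements are not explicitly listed. The sequencing primers named (a CMV forward primer and a BGH reverse primer) fit the usual pcDNA3 layout, in which the insert sits between the CMV immediate-early promoter and the bovine growth hormone polyadenylation signal. pcDNA3 normally also has a T7 promoter upstream of the cloning site, which is commonly used for coupled in vitro transcription/translation, and a neomycin resistance cassette for selection in mammalian cells. Neither element is confirmed by this record.

The stated purpose is in vitro expression of the mutant MAVS coding sequence. MAVS is the mitochondrial antiviral signalling adaptor that acts downstream of RIG-I-like receptors. The associated study concerns a bicistronic MAVS transcript that gives rise to truncated protein variants. Introducing a methionine codon at position 80 would create an additional potential translation start site, which could be useful for examining start-site selection on this transcript, but the record does not spell out the rationale for the mutation. The insert was placed by restriction cloning, but the 5′ and 3′ cloning sites are not recorded. The depositor notes extra HindIII and XhoI sites upstream of the MAVS start codon, which matters when planning subcloning or diagnostic digests. No epitope tags or reporters are listed.
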