Addgene plasmid #52015: pcDNA3-MAVS-E80M-invitro(KaganD99)
Purpose: Used for in vitro expression of the human MAVS CDS containing a point mutation E80M
Depositing lab: Jonathan Kagan. Depositing organization: Boston Children's Hospital. Publication: A Bicistronic MAVS Transcript Highlights a Class of Truncated Variants in Antiviral Immunity. Brubaker SW, Gauthier AE, Mills EW, Ingolia NT, Kagan JC. Cell. 2014 Feb 13;156(4):800-11. doi: 10.1016/j.cell.2014.01.021. PubMed 24529381.
Backbone
  Vector backbone: pcDNA3
  Vector type: Mammalian Expression
Growth in bacteria
  Bacterial resistance: Ampicillin, 100 μg/mL
  Growth temperature: 37°C
  Growth strain: DH5alpha
  Copy number: High Copy
Gene/Insert
  Gene/Insert name: MAVS
  Mutation: Changed Glu 80 to Met
  Cloning method: Restriction Enzyme; 5′ cloning site unknown (unknown if destroyed); 3′ cloning site unknown (unknown if destroyed)
  Sequencing primers: 5′ CMV-F; 3′ BGH-Rev
Terms and licenses: Academic/Nonprofit Terms; Industry Terms: Not Available to Industry
Depositor comments: Has extra restriction sites upstream of MAVS start codon. HindIII and XhoI
How to cite: pcDNA3-MAVS-E80M-invitro(KaganD99) was a gift from Jonathan Kagan (Addgene plasmid # 52015 ; http://n2t.net/addgene:52015 ; RRID:Addgene_52015)
